>Addgene plasmid #63714 | CC2 | addgene partial sequence | sequence record 118429 | bgh_pa_d2r 5'-ACTCAGACAATGCGATGCAAtttc-3'
TCAAGGAAGGCACGGGGGAGGGGCAAACAACAGATGGCTGGCAACTAGAAGGCACAGTCGAGGCTGATCA
GCGGGTTTAAACGGGCCCTCTAGACTCGAGTCATCATTTGTATAGTTCATCCATGCCATGTGTAATCCCA
TCAGCTGTTACAAACTCAAGAAGGACCATGTGGTCTCTCTTTTCGTTGGGATCTTTCGAAAGAGTAGAAG
TTGTAAACAGGTAATGGTTGTCTGGTAAAAGGACGGGCCCATCGCCAATTGGAGTATTTTGTTGATAATG
GTCTGCTAGTTGAACGCCTCCATCTTCAATGTTGTGTCTAATTTTGAAGTTAGCTTTGATTCCATTCTTT
TGTTTGTCTGCCATGATGTACACCTGGTGATCGTTATAGTTGTATTCCAATTTGTGTCCAAGAATGTTTC
CATCTTCTTTAAAATCAATACCTTTTAACTCGATTCTATTAACAAGGGTATCACCTTCAAACTTGACTTC
AGCACGTGTCTTGTAGTTCCCGTCATCTTTGAAAAATATAGTTCTTTCCTGTACATAACCTTCGGGCATG
GCACTCTTGAAAAAGTCATGCCGTTTCATATGATCTGGGTATCTTGAAAAGCATTGAACACCATAAGTTA
AAGTAGTGACAAGTGTTGGCCATGGAACAGGTAGTTTTCCAGTAGTGCAAATAAATTTAAGGGTAAGTTT
TCCGTATGTTGCATCACCTTCACCCTCTCCACTGACAGAAAATTTGTGCCCATTAACATCACCATCTAAT
TCAACAAGAATTGGGACAACTCCAGTG
