>Addgene plasmid #63714 | CC2 | depositor partial sequence | sequence record 118431 | CC2 sequence 1576 bps
AGAGAACCCACTGCTTACTGGCTTATCGAAATTAATACGACTCACTATAGGGAGACCCAAGCTGGCTAGC
GCCACCATGGAGGGATTCGACGGTTCAGATTTTAGTCCTCCAGCTGATTTAGTTGGCGTTGACGGTGCAG
TCATGCGGAACGTCGTTGACGTCACGATAAATGGTGACGTCACTGCTCCGCCGAAAGCTGCGCCAAGAAA
AAGTGAATCGGTAAAGAAAGTTCATTGGAATGATGTAGACCAAGGACCGAGTGAAAAACCAGAGACAAGA
CAGGAGGAACGAATAGATATACCCGAGATTTCAGGTCTATGGTGGGGCGAGAATGAACATGGAGTGGACG
ATGGGAGAATGGAGATACCTACTACTGGTGTAGGTCGCGTCCAGTTTCGGATCCGAGCAGTGATTGATCA
TCTAGGGATGCGAGTCTTTGGAGTCTTCCTAATTTTCTTGGACATCATCCTCATGATCATTGCCCTCAGT
CTTATCGATAAAAGTGAATCTTCACAATCCTTTTATGACGGGATGGACTTGGCTCTTTCTTGTTATTTCA
TGCTGGATTTAGGATTAAGGATATTTGCCTACGGGCCCAAGCTTTTCTTCACCAACCCTTGGAACGTGGC
TGATGGTTTGATTATCGTTGTCACATTCGTCGTCACGATATTTTACACTGTGTTAGATGAATACGGTACC
GAAACAGGAGCCGATGGTTTGGGGCGGTTGGTTGTGTTGGCCCAGTTGCTGCGTGTGGTTCGGTTAGCAA
GAATATTTTATTCCCACCAACAAATGAAGGCTTCAAGCAGAAGAACAATATCACAGAACAAAAGAAGATA
TCGCATGAGTAAAGGAGAAGAACTTTTCACTGGAGTTGTCCCAATTCTTGTTGAATTAGATGGTGATGTT
AATGGGCACAAATTTTCTGTCAGTGGAGAGGGTGAAGGTGATGCAACATACGGAAAACTTACCCTTAAAT
TTATTTGCACTACTGGAAAACTACCTGTTCCATGGCCAACACTTGTCACTACTTTAACTTATGGTGTTCA
ATGCTTTTCAAGATACCCAGATCATATGAAACGGCATGACTTTTTCAAGAGTGCCATGCCCGAAGGTTAT
GTACAGGAAAGAACTATATTTTTCAAAGATGACGGGAACTACAAGACACGTGCTGAAGTCAAGTTTGAAG
GTGATACCCTTGTTAATAGAATCGAGTTAAAAGGTATTGATTTTAAAGAAGATGGAAACATTCTTGGACA
CAAATTGGAATACAACTATAACGATCACCAGGTGTACATCATGGCAGACAAACAAAAGAATGGAATCAAA
GCTAACTTCAAAATTAGACACAACATTGAAGATGGAGGCGTTCAACTAGCAGACCATTATCAACAAAATA
CTCCAATTGGCGATGGGCCCGTCCTTTTACCAGACAACCATTACCTGTTTACAACTTCTACTCTTTCGAA
AGATCCCAACGAAAAGAGAGACCACATGGTCCTTCTTGAGTTTGTAACAGCTGATGGGATTACACATGGC
ATGGATGAACTATACAAATGATGACTCGAGTCTAGA
