>Addgene plasmid #63714 | CC2 | addgene partial sequence | sequence record 119744 | CMV-F 5'-CGCAAATGGGCGGTAGGCGTG-3'
CTATATAAGCAGAGCTCTCTGGCTAACTAGAGAACCCACTGCTTACTGGCTTATCGAAATTAATACGACT
CACTATAGGGAGACCCAAGCTGGCTAGCGCCACCATGGAGGGATTCGACGGTTCAGATTTTAGTCCTCCA
GCTGATTTAGTTGGCGTTGACGGTGCAGTCATGCGGAACGTCGTTGACGTCACGATAAATGGTGACGTCA
CTGCTCCGCCGAAAGCTGCGCCAAGAAAAAGTGAATCGGTAAAGAAAGTTCATTGGAATGATGTAGACCA
AGGACCGAGTGAAAAACCAGAGACAAGACAGGAGGAACGAATAGATATACCCGAGATTTCAGGTCTATGG
TGGGGCGAGAATGAACATGGAGTGGACGATGGGAGAATGGAGATACCTACTACTGGTGTAGGTCGCGTCC
AGTTTCGGATCCGAGCAGTGATTGATCATCTAGGGATGCGAGTCTTTGGAGTCTTCCTAATTTTCTTGGA
CATCATCCTCATGATCATTGCCCTCAGTCTTATCGATAAAAGTGAATCTTCACAATCCTTTTATGACGGG
ATGGACTTGGCTCTTTCTTGTTATTTCATGCTGGATTTAGGATTAAGGATATTTGCCTACGGGCCCAAGC
TTTTCTTCACCAACCCTTGGAACGTGGCTGATGGTTTGATTATCGTTGTCACATTCGTCGTCACGATATT
TTACACTGTGTTAGATGAATACGGTACCGAAACAGGAGCCGATGG
