>Addgene plasmid #63714 | CC2 | addgene partial sequence | sequence record 119745 | GFPfusionREV 5'-CTCCACTGACAGAAAATTTG-3'
ATCTAATTCAACAAGAATTGGGACAACTCCAGTGAAAAGTTCTTCTCCTTTACTCATGCGATATCTTCTT
TTGTTCTGTGATATTGTTCTTCTGCTTGAAGCCTTCATTTGTTGGTGGGAATAAAATATTCTTGCTAACC
GAACCACACGCAGCAACTGGGCCAACACAACCAACCGCCCCAAACCATCGGCTCCTGTTTCGGTACCGTA
TTCATCTAACACAGTGTAAAATATCGTGACGACGAATGTGACAACGATAATCAAACCATCAGCCACGTTC
CAAGGGTTGGTGAAGAAAAGCTTGGGCCCGTAGGCAAATATCCTTAATCCTAAATCCAGCATGAAATAAC
AAGAAAGAGCCAAGTCCATCCCGTCATAAAAGGATTGTGAAGATTCACTTTTATCGATAAGACTGAGGGC
AATGATCATGAGGATGATGTCCAAGAAAATTAGGAAGACTCCAAAGACTCGCATCCCTAGATGATCAATC
ACTGCTCGGATCCGAAACTGGACGCGACCTACACCAGTAGTAGGTATCTCCATTCTCCCATCGTCCACTC
CATGTTCATTCTCGCCCCACCATAGACCTGAAATCTCGGGTATATCTATTCGTTCCTCCTGTCTTGTCTC
TGGTTTTTCACTCGGTCCTTGGTCTACATCATTCCAATGAACTTTCTTTACCGATTCACTTTTTCTTGGC
GCAGCTTTCGGCGGAGCAGTGACGTCACCATTTATCGTGACGTCAACGACGTTCCGCATGACTGCACCGT
CAACGCCAACTAAATCAGCTGGAGGACTAAAATCTGAACCGTCGAATCCCTCCATGGTGGCGCTAGCCAG
CTTGGGTCTCCCTATAGTGAGTCGTATTAATTTCGATAAGCCAGTAAGCAGTGGGTTCTCTAGTTAGCCA
GAGAGCTCTGCTTATATAGACCTCCCACCGTACACGCCTACCGCCCATTTGCGTCAATGGGGCGGAGTTG
TTACGACATTTTGGAAAGTCCCGTTGATTTTGGTGCCAAAACAAACTCCCATTGACGTCAATGGGGTGGA
GACTTGGAAATC
