[The description below was written by a language model from this plasmid's Addgene catalogue record.]
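Description:
CC2 is a mammalian expression plasmid built on the pcDNA 3.1 backbone, carrying a genetically encoded fluorescent voltage indicator. The total construct is about 7.1 kb, of which roughly 1.5 kb is insert, cloned by restriction digestion between NheI and XhoI sites that both remain intact. It is maintained as a high-copy plasmid in E. coli under ampicillin selection, and the record lists hygromycin as the selectable marker for mammalian cells. No feature table is provided, so the details of the origin and other backbone elements are not itemised. The use of a BGH reverse sequencing primer is consistent with the bovine growth hormone polyadenylation region usually found downstream of the cloning site in this vector family.

The insert is expressed from the CMV promoter, a strong constitutive promoter in most mammalian cell types. It encodes the voltage-sensing domain from Ciona bearing four substitutions (D136A, A154D, E183N and R223Q), fused at its C terminus to super ecliptic pHluorin carrying the A227D mutation. In sensors of this design, the transmembrane voltage-sensing domain responds to changes in membrane potential, and its movement alters the fluorescence of the attached pH-sensitive GFP variant, giving an optical readout of electrical activity. The four mutations come from a combinatorial mutagenesis effort on the voltage-sensing domain aimed at improving the probe's ability to resolve rapidly firing action potentials. CC2 is therefore suited to transfection into cultured mammalian cells for optical recording of membrane potential and for comparing voltage-sensing domain variants.
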