Addgene plasmid #63714: CC2
Purpose: Voltage sensing domain of Ciona with the D136A/A154D/E183N/R223Q mutations fused to super ecliptic pHlorin A227D
Depositing lab: Bradley Baker. Depositing organization: Korea Institute of Science and Technology. Publication: Combinatorial mutagenesis of the voltage-sensing domain enables the optical resolution of action potentials firing at 60 Hz by a genetically encoded fluorescent sensor of membrane potential. Piao HH, Rajakumar D, Kang BE, Kim EH, Baker BJ. J Neurosci. 2015 Jan 7;35(1):372-85. doi: 10.1523/JNEUROSCI.3008-14.2015. PubMed 25568129.
Backbone
  Vector backbone: pcDNA 3.1
  Backbone manufacturer: Invitrogen
  Backbone size w/o insert (bp): 5600
  Total vector size (bp): 7100
  Vector type: Mammalian Expression
  Selectable markers: Hygromycin
Growth in bacteria
  Bacterial resistance: Ampicillin, 100 μg/mL
  Growth temperature: 37°C
  Growth strain: DH5alpha
  Copy number: High Copy
Gene/Insert
  Gene/Insert name: CC2
  Species: Ciona
  Insert size (bp): 1500
  Promoter: CMV
  Tag / fusion protein: Super ecliptic pHlorin A227D (C terminal on insert)
  Cloning method: Restriction Enzyme; 5′ cloning site NheI (not destroyed); 3′ cloning site XhoI (not destroyed)
  Sequencing primers: 5′ CMV Forward; 3′ BGH Reverse
Terms and licenses: Academic/Nonprofit Terms; Industry Terms: Not Available to Industry
How to cite: CC2 was a gift from Bradley Baker (Addgene plasmid # 63714 ; http://n2t.net/addgene:63714 ; RRID:Addgene_63714)
